Addgene plasmid #76137: IP6K1 gRNA (BRDN0001148869)
Purpose: 3rd generation lentiviral gRNA plasmid targeting human IP6K1
Depositing lab: John Doench & David Root. Depositing organization: Broad Institute. Publication: Optimized sgRNA design to maximize activity and minimize off-target effects of CRISPR-Cas9. Doench JG, Fusi N, Sullender M, Hegde M, Vaimberg EW, Donovan KF, Smith I, Tothova Z, Wilen C, Orchard R, Virgin HW, Listgarten J, Root DE. Nat Biotechnol. 2016 Jan 18. doi: 10.1038/nbt.3437. PubMed 26780180.
Backbone
  Vector backbone: lentiGuide-Puro
  Backbone manufacturer: Zhang Lab (Addgene plasmid # 52963)
  Vector type: Mammalian Expression, Lentiviral, CRISPR
  Selectable markers: Puromycin
Growth in bacteria
  Bacterial resistance: Ampicillin, 100 μg/mL
  Growth temperature: 37°C
  Growth strain: DH5alpha
  Copy number: High Copy
Gene/Insert
  Gene/Insert name: IP6K1 (alt names: IP6K1; NM_001242829.1)
  gRNA/shRNA sequence: AACAGGATGACACAACAGAA
  Species: H. sapiens (human)
  Entrez Gene: IP6K1 (a.k.a. IHPK1, PiUS)
  Promoter: hU6
  Cloning method: Unknown
  Sequencing primers: 5′ U6-F; 3′ pS2-R
Terms and licenses: Academic/Nonprofit Terms; Industry Terms: Not Available to Industry
Depositor comments: The gRNA was designed to target the following Genbank reference sequence(s): NM_001242829.1,NM_153273.3. Note that this plasmid does NOT contain Cas9. It should be used in conjunction with lentiCas9-Blast (Addgene #52962) or otherwise with cell lines already expressing Cas9. Browse the full kinome gRNA library at http://www.addgene.org/pooled-library/broadgpp-human-kinome/ or visit http://www.broadinstitute.org/rnai/public/ for detailed protocols and information.
How to cite: IP6K1 gRNA (BRDN0001148869) was a gift from John Doench & David Root (Addgene plasmid # 76137 ; http://n2t.net/addgene:76137 ; RRID:Addgene_76137)
