[The description below was written by a language model from this plasmid's Addgene catalogue record and pLannotate feature annotations shown in this document.]
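Description:
IP6K1 gRNA (BRDN0001148869) is a third-generation lentiviral CRISPR guide plasmid built on the lentiGuide-Puro backbone and designed to target human IP6K1 (also known as IHPK1 or PiUS). It is propagated in E. coli through a high-copy ColE1/pUC-type origin with ampicillin selection from the AmpR (β-lactamase) cassette. The backbone also carries an f1 origin, an SV40 origin and poly(A) signal, and remnants of a lac/T3/T7 cloning region.

The lentiviral transfer cassette begins with an RSV promoter fused to a truncated HIV-1 5' LTR, which makes genomic RNA production Tat-independent. This is followed by the Ψ packaging signal with a gag fragment, then the Rev response element for nuclear export of the unspliced genome. A human U6 RNA polymerase III promoter then drives the IP6K1-specific spacer joined to the Streptococcus pyogenes guide RNA scaffold, with a cPPT/CTS element downstream to aid nuclear import of the provirus. A second unit uses the EF-1α core promoter with its intron A to express puromycin N-acetyltransferase, allowing selection of transduced mammalian cells. WPRE boosts transcript expression, and the ΔU3 self-inactivating 3' LTR closes the cassette.

The plasmid does not encode Cas9. It is therefore meant to be used with a separate Cas9 lentivector or in cells that already express Cas9, typically for knockout of IP6K1. The guide was designed against two IP6K1 reference transcripts and belongs to a human kinome gRNA collection, so it suits individual gene validation as well as screening follow-up.
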