Features (pLannotate 1.2.2; 29 found; start..end, strand, type, name):
     14..80      +  CDS            small t antigen (fragment): SV40 (simian virus 40) small t antigen
    106..317     +  promoter       EF-1α core promoter: core promoter for human elongation factor EF-1α
    318..1256    +  intron         EF-1α intron A: intron upstream of the start codon of human EF-1α
   1278..1877    +  CDS            PuroR (fragment): puromycin N-acetyltransferase; pac from Streptomyces; confers resistance to puromycin
   1893..2481    +  misc_feature   WPRE: woodchuck hepatitis virus posttranscriptional regulatory element
   2532..2551    +  misc_feature   cPPT/CTS (fragment): central polypurine tract and central termination sequence of HIV-1
   2553..2786    +  LTR            3' LTR (ΔU3): self-inactivating 3' long terminal repeat (LTR) from HIV-1
   2864..2985    +  polyA_signal   SV40 poly(A) signal: SV40 polyadenylation signal
   3025..3160    +  rep_origin     SV40 ori: SV40 origin of replication
   3181..3199    -  promoter       T7 promoter: promoter for bacteriophage T7 RNA polymerase
   3207..3362    +  CDS            lacZα (fragment): LacZα fragment of β-galactosidase; lacZ fragment
   3367..3795    +  rep_origin     f1 ori (sequence partly withheld): f1 bacteriophage origin of replication; arrow indicates direction of (+) strand synthesis
   3848..3952    +  promoter       AmpR promoter: bla
   3953..4813    +  CDS            AmpR: β-lactamase; bla; confers resistance to ampicillin, carbenicillin, and related antibiotics
   4984..5572    +  rep_origin     ori: high-copy-number ColE1/pMB1/pBR322/pUC origin of replication
   5755..5847    +  CDS            lacI (fragment): lac repressor; lacI; The lac repressor binds to the lac operator to inhibit transcription in E. coli. This inhibition can be relieved by adding lactose or isopropyl-β-D-thiogalactopyranoside (IPTG).
   5860..5881    +  protein_bind   CAP binding site: CAP binding activates transcription in the presence of cAMP. E. coli catabolite activator protein
   5896..5926    +  promoter       lac promoter: promoter for the E. coli lac operon
   5934..5950    +  protein_bind   lac operator: The lac repressor binds to the lac operator to inhibit transcription in E. coli. This inhibition can be relieved by adding lactose or isopropyl-β-D-thiogalactopyranoside (IPTG). lac repressor encoded by lacI
   5995..6013    +  promoter       T3 promoter: promoter for bacteriophage T3 RNA polymerase
   6041..6267    +  promoter       RSV promoter: Rous sarcoma virus enhancer/promoter
   6268..6448    +  LTR            5' LTR (truncated): truncated 5' long terminal repeat (LTR) from HIV-1
   6495..6620    +  misc_feature   HIV-1 Ψ: packaging signal of human immunodeficiency virus type 1
   6604..6967    +  CDS            HIV-1 gag (fragment): gag protein from human immunodeficiency virus 1; gag
   7113..7346    +  misc_feature   RRE: The Rev response element (RRE) of HIV-1 allows for Rev-dependent mRNA export from the nucleus to the cytoplasm.
   7723..7749    +  CDS            Rev (fragment): human immunodeficiency virus 1 (HIV-1) Rev protein; rev; enhances nuclear export of unspliced and incompletely spliced viral mRNAs
   7753..7993    +  promoter       U6 promoter: RNA polymerase III promoter for human U6 snRNA
   8023..8098    +  misc_RNA       gRNA scaffold: guide RNA scaffold for the Streptococcus pyogenes CRISPR/Cas9 system
   8154..8271    +  misc_feature   cPPT/CTS: central polypurine tract and central termination sequence of HIV-1
>Addgene plasmid #76137 | IP6K1 gRNA (BRDN0001148869) | addgene full sequence | sequence record 185258 | Addgene Assembled Sequence
CCCGGGTGCAAAGATGGATAAAGTTTTAAACAGAGAGGAATCTTTGCAGCTAATGGACCTTCTAGGTCTT
GAAAGGAGTGGGAATTGGCTCCGGTGCCCGTCAGTGGGCAGAGCGCACATCGCCCACAGTCCCCGAGAAG
TTGGGGGGAGGGGTCGGCAATTGATCCGGTGCCTAGAGAAGGTGGCGCGGGGTAAACTGGGAAAGTGATG
TCGTGTACTGGCTCCGCCTTTTTCCCGAGGGTGGGGGAGAACCGTATATAAGTGCAGTAGTCGCCGTGAA
CGTTCTTTTTCGCAACGGGTTTGCCGCCAGAACACAGGTAAGTGCCGTGTGTGGTTCCCGCGGGCCTGGC
CTCTTTACGGGTTATGGCCCTTGCGTGCCTTGAATTACTTCCACCTGGCTGCAGTACGTGATTCTTGATC
CCGAGCTTCGGGTTGGAAGTGGGTGGGAGAGTTCGAGGCCTTGCGCTTAAGGAGCCCCTTCGCCTCGTGC
TTGAGTTGAGGCCTGGCCTGGGCGCTGGGGCCGCCGCGTGCGAATCTGGTGGCACCTTCGCGCCTGTCTC
GCTGCTTTCGATAAGTCTCTAGCCATTTAAAATTTTTGATGACCTGCTGCGACGCTTTTTTTCTGGCAAG
ATAGTCTTGTAAATGCGGGCCAAGATCTGCACACTGGTATTTCGGTTTTTGGGGCCGCGGGCGGCGACGG
GGCCCGTGCGTCCCAGCGCACATGTTCGGCGAGGCGGGGCCTGCGAGCGCGGCCACCGAGAATCGGACGG
GGGTAGTCTCAAGCTGGCCGGCCTGCTCTGGTGCCTGGCCTCGCGCCGCCGTGTATCGCCCCGCCCTGGG
CGGCAAGGCTGGCCCGGTCGGCACCAGTTGCGTGAGCGGAAAGATGGCCGCTTCCCGGCCCTGCTGCAGG
GAGCTCAAAATGGAGGACGCGGCGCTCGGGAGAGCGGGCGGGTGAGTCACCCACACAAAGGAAAAGGGCC
TTTCCGTCCTCAGCCGTCGCTTCATGTGACTCCACGGAGTACCGGGCGCCGTCCAGGCACCTCGATTAGT
TCTCGAGCTTTTGGAGTACGTCGTCTTTAGGTTGGGGGGAGGGGTTTTATGCGATGGAGTTTCCCCACAC
TGAGTGGGTGGAGACTGAAGTTAGGCCAGCTTGGCACTTGATGTAATTCTCCTTGGAATTTGCCCTTTTT
GAGTTTGGATCTTGGTTCATTCTCAAGCCTCAGACAGTGGTTCAAAGTTTTTTTCTTCCATTTCAGGTGT
CGTGACGTACGGCCACCATGACCGAGTACAAGCCCACGGTGCGCCTCGCCACCCGCGACGACGTCCCCAG
GGCCGTACGCACCCTCGCCGCCGCGTTCGCCGACTACCCCGCCACGCGCCACACCGTCGATCCGGACCGC
CACATCGAGCGGGTCACCGAGCTGCAAGAACTCTTCCTCACGCGCGTCGGGCTCGACATCGGCAAGGTGT
GGGTCGCGGACGACGGCGCCGCCGTGGCGGTCTGGACCACGCCGGAGAGCGTCGAAGCGGGGGCGGTGTT
CGCCGAGATCGGCCCGCGCATGGCCGAGTTGAGCGGTTCCCGGCTGGCCGCGCAGCAACAGATGGAAGGC
CTCCTGGCGCCGCACCGGCCCAAGGAGCCCGCGTGGTTCCTGGCCACCGTCGGAGTCTCGCCCGACCACC
AGGGCAAGGGTCTGGGCAGCGCCGTCGTGCTCCCCGGAGTGGAGGCGGCCGAGCGCGCCGGGGTGCCCGC
CTTCCTGGAGACCTCCGCGCCCCGCAACCTCCCCTTCTACGAGCGGCTCGGCTTCACCGTCACCGCCGAC
GTCGAGGTGCCCGAAGGACCGCGCACCTGGTGCATGACCCGCAAGCCCGGTGCCTGAACGCGTTAAGTCG
ACAATCAACCTCTGGATTACAAAATTTGTGAAAGATTGACTGGTATTCTTAACTATGTTGCTCCTTTTAC
GCTATGTGGATACGCTGCTTTAATGCCTTTGTATCATGCTATTGCTTCCCGTATGGCTTTCATTTTCTCC
TCCTTGTATAAATCCTGGTTGCTGTCTCTTTATGAGGAGTTGTGGCCCGTTGTCAGGCAACGTGGCGTGG
TGTGCACTGTGTTTGCTGACGCAACCCCCACTGGTTGGGGCATTGCCACCACCTGTCAGCTCCTTTCCGG
GACTTTCGCTTTCCCCCTCCCTATTGCCACGGCGGAACTCATCGCCGCCTGCCTTGCCCGCTGCTGGACA
GGGGCTCGGCTGTTGGGCACTGACAATTCCGTGGTGTTGTCGGGGAAATCATCGTCCTTTCCTTGGCTGC
TCGCCTGTGTTGCCACCTGGATTCTGCGCGGGACGTCCTTCTGCTACGTCCCTTCGGCCCTCAATCCAGC
GGACCTTCCTTCCCGCGGCCTGCTGCCGGCTCTGCGGCCTCTTCCGCGTCTTCGCCTTCGCCCTCAGACG
AGTCGGATCTCCCTTTGGGCCGCCTCCCCGCGTCGACTTTAAGACCAATGACTTACAAGGCAGCTGTAGA
TCTTAGCCACTTTTTAAAAGAAAAGGGGGGACTGGAAGGGCTAATTCACTCCCAACGAAGACAAGATCTG
CTTTTTGCTTGTACTGGGTCTCTCTGGTTAGACCAGATCTGAGCCTGGGAGCTCTCTGGCTAACTAGGGA
ACCCACTGCTTAAGCCTCAATAAAGCTTGCCTTGAGTGCTTCAAGTAGTGTGTGCCCGTCTGTTGTGTGA
CTCTGGTAACTAGAGATCCCTCAGACCCTTTTAGTCAGTGTGGAAAATCTCTAGCAGTACGTATAGTAGT
TCATGTCATCTTATTATTCAGTATTTATAACTTGCAAAGAAATGAATATCAGAGAGTGAGAGGAACTTGT
TTATTGCAGCTTATAATGGTTACAAATAAAGCAATAGCATCACAAATTTCACAAATAAAGCATTTTTTTC
ACTGCATTCTAGTTGTGGTTTGTCCAAACTCATCAATGTATCTTATCATGTCTGGCTCTAGCTATCCCGC
CCCTAACTCCGCCCATCCCGCCCCTAACTCCGCCCAGTTCCGCCCATTCTCCGCCCCATGGCTGACTAAT
TTTTTTTATTTATGCAGAGGCCGAGGCCGCCTCGGCCTCTGAGCTATTCCAGAAGTAGTGAGGAGGCTTT
TTTGGAGGCCTAGGGACGTACCCAATTCGCCCTATAGTGAGTCGTATTACGCGCGCTCACTGGCCGTCGT
TTTACAACGTCGTGACTGGGAAAACCCTGGCGTTACCCAACTTAATCGCCTTGCAGCACATCCCCCTTTC
GCCAGCTGGCGTAATAGCGAAGAGGCCCGCACCGATCGCCCTTCCCAACAGTTGCGCAGCCTGAATGGCG
AATGGG
[124 nt withheld, positions 3367-3490]
C
[91 nt withheld, positions 3492-3582]
A
[49 nt withheld, positions 3584-3632]
CCTTTGACGTTGGAGTCCACGTTCTTT
[37 nt withheld, positions 3660-3696]
ACCCTATCTCGGTCTATTCTTTTGATTTATAAGGGATTTTGCCGATTTCGGCCTATTGGTTAAAAAATGA
GCTGATTTAACAAAAATTTAACGCGAATTTTAACAAAATATTAACGCTTACAATTTAGGTGGCACTTTTC
GGGGAAATGTGCGCGGAACCCCTATTTGTTTATTTTTCTAAATACATTCAAATATGTATCCGCTCATGAG
ACAATAACCCTGATAAATGCTTCAATAATATTGAAAAAGGAAGAGTATGAGTATTCAACATTTCCGTGTC
GCCCTTATTCCCTTTTTTGCGGCATTTTGCCTTCCTGTTTTTGCTCACCCAGAAACGCTGGTGAAAGTAA
AAGATGCTGAAGATCAGTTGGGTGCACGAGTGGGTTACATCGAACTGGATCTCAACAGCGGTAAGATCCT
TGAGAGTTTTCGCCCCGAAGAACGTTTTCCAATGATGAGCACTTTTAAAGTTCTGCTATGTGGCGCGGTA
TTATCCCGTATTGACGCCGGGCAAGAGCAACTCGGTCGCCGCATACACTATTCTCAGAATGACTTGGTTG
AGTACTCACCAGTCACAGAAAAGCATCTTACGGATGGCATGACAGTAAGAGAATTATGCAGTGCTGCCAT
AACCATGAGTGATAACACTGCGGCCAACTTACTTCTGACAACGATCGGAGGACCGAAGGAGCTAACCGCT
TTTTTGCACAACATGGGGGATCATGTAACTCGCCTTGATCGTTGGGAACCGGAGCTGAATGAAGCCATAC
CAAACGACGAGCGTGACACCACGATGCCTGTAGCAATGGCAACAACGTTGCGCAAACTATTAACTGGCGA
ACTACTTACTCTAGCTTCCCGGCAACAATTAATAGACTGGATGGAGGCGGATAAAGTTGCAGGACCACTT
CTGCGCTCGGCCCTTCCGGCTGGCTGGTTTATTGCTGATAAATCTGGAGCCGGTGAGCGTGGGTCTCGCG
GTATCATTGCAGCACTGGGGCCAGATGGTAAGCCCTCCCGTATCGTAGTTATCTACACGACGGGGAGTCA
GGCAACTATGGATGAACGAAATAGACAGATCGCTGAGATAGGTGCCTCACTGATTAAGCATTGGTAACTG
TCAGACCAAGTTTACTCATATATACTTTAGATTGATTTAAAACTTCATTTTTAATTTAAAAGGATCTAGG
TGAAGATCCTTTTTGATAATCTCATGACCAAAATCCCTTAACGTGAGTTTTCGTTCCACTGAGCGTCAGA
CCCCGTAGAAAAGATCAAAGGATCTTCTTGAGATCCTTTTTTTCTGCGCGTAATCTGCTGCTTGCAAACA
AAAAAACCACCGCTACCAGCGGTGGTTTGTTTGCCGGATCAAGAGCTACCAACTCTTTTTCCGAAGGTAA
CTGGCTTCAGCAGAGCGCAGATACCAAATACTGTTCTTCTAGTGTAGCCGTAGTTAGGCCACCACTTCAA
GAACTCTGTAGCACCGCCTACATACCTCGCTCTGCTAATCCTGTTACCAGTGGCTGCTGCCAGTGGCGAT
AAGTCGTGTCTTACCGGGTTGGACTCAAGACGATAGTTACCGGATAAGGCGCAGCGGTCGGGCTGAACGG
GGGGTTCGTGCACACAGCCCAGCTTGGAGCGAACGACCTACACCGAACTGAGATACCTACAGCGTGAGCT
ATGAGAAAGCGCCACGCTTCCCGAAGGGAGAAAGGCGGACAGGTATCCGGTAAGCGGCAGGGTCGGAACA
GGAGAGCGCACGAGGGAGCTTCCAGGGGGAAACGCCTGGTATCTTTATAGTCCTGTCGGGTTTCGCCACC
TCTGACTTGAGCGTCGATTTTTGTGATGCTCGTCAGGGGGGCGGAGCCTATGGAAAAACGCCAGCAACGC
GGCCTTTTTACGGTTCCTGGCCTTTTGCTGGCCTTTTGCTCACATGTTCTTTCCTGCGTTATCCCCTGAT
TCTGTGGATAACCGTATTACCGCCTTTGAGTGAGCTGATACCGCTCGCCGCAGCCGAACGACCGAGCGCA
GCGAGTCAGTGAGCGAGGAAGCGGAAGAGCGCCCAATACGCAAACCGCCTCTCCCCGCGCGTTGGCCGAT
TCATTAATGCAGCTGGCACGACAGGTTTCCCGACTGGAAAGCGGGCAGTGAGCGCAACGCAATTAATGTG
AGTTAGCTCACTCATTAGGCACCCCAGGCTTTACACTTTATGCTTCCGGCTCGTATGTTGTGTGGAATTG
TGAGCGGATAACAATTTCACACAGGAAACAGCTATGACCATGATTACGCCAAGCGCGCAATTAACCCTCA
CTAAAGGGAACAAAAGCTGGAGCTGCAAGCTTAATGTAGTCTTATGCAATACTCTTGTAGTCTTGCAACA
TGGTAACGATGAGTTAGCAACATGCCTTACAAGGAGAGAAAAAGCACCGTGCATGCCGATTGGTGGAAGT
AAGGTGGTACGATCGTGCCTTATTAGGAAGGCAACAGACGGGTCTGACATGGATTGGACGAACCACTGAA
TTGCCGCATTGCAGAGATATTGTATTTAAGTGCCTAGCTCGATACATAAACGGGTCTCTCTGGTTAGACC
AGATCTGAGCCTGGGAGCTCTCTGGCTAACTAGGGAACCCACTGCTTAAGCCTCAATAAAGCTTGCCTTG
AGTGCTTCAAGTAGTGTGTGCCCGTCTGTTGTGTGACTCTGGTAACTAGAGATCCCTCAGACCCTTTTAG
TCAGTGTGGAAAATCTCTAGCAGTGGCGCCCGAACAGGGACTTGAAAGCGAAAGGGAAACCAGAGGAGCT
CTCTCGACGCAGGACTCGGCTTGCTGAAGCGCGCACGGCAAGAGGCGAGGGGCGGCGACTGGTGAGTACG
CCAAAAATTTTGACTAGCGGAGGCTAGAAGGAGAGAGATGGGTGCGAGAGCGTCAGTATTAAGCGGGGGA
GAATTAGATCGCGATGGGAAAAAATTCGGTTAAGGCCAGGGGGAAAGAAAAAATATAAATTAAAACATAT
AGTATGGGCAAGCAGGGAGCTAGAACGATTCGCAGTTAATCCTGGCCTGTTAGAAACATCAGAAGGCTGT
AGACAAATACTGGGACAGCTACAACCATCCCTTCAGACAGGATCAGAAGAACTTAGATCATTATATAATA
CAGTAGCAACCCTCTATTGTGTGCATCAAAGGATAGAGATAAAAGACACCAAGGAAGCTTTAGACAAGAT
AGAGGAAGAGCAAAACAAAAGTAAGACCACCGCACAGCAAGCGGCCGCTGATCTTCAGACCTGGAGGAGG
AGATATGAGGGACAATTGGAGAAGTGAATTATATAAATATAAAGTAGTAAAAATTGAACCATTAGGAGTA
GCACCCACCAAGGCAAAGAGAAGAGTGGTGCAGAGAGAAAAAAGAGCAGTGGGAATAGGAGCTTTGTTCC
TTGGGTTCTTGGGAGCAGCAGGAAGCACTATGGGCGCAGCGTCAATGACGCTGACGGTACAGGCCAGACA
ATTATTGTCTGGTATAGTGCAGCAGCAGAACAATTTGCTGAGGGCTATTGAGGCGCAACAGCATCTGTTG
CAACTCACAGTCTGGGGCATCAAGCAGCTCCAGGCAAGAATCCTGGCTGTGGAAAGATACCTAAAGGATC
AACAGCTCCTGGGGATTTGGGGTTGCTCTGGAAAACTCATTTGCACCACTGCTGTGCCTTGGAATGCTAG
TTGGAGTAATAAATCTCTGGAACAGATTTGGAATCACACGACCTGGATGGAGTGGGACAGAGAAATTAAC
AATTACACAAGCTTAATACACTCCTTAATTGAAGAATCGCAAAACCAGCAAGAAAAGAATGAACAAGAAT
TATTGGAATTAGATAAATGGGCAAGTTTGTGGAATTGGTTTAACATAACAAATTGGCTGTGGTATATAAA
ATTATTCATAATGATAGTAGGAGGCTTGGTAGGTTTAAGAATAGTTTTTGCTGTACTTTCTATAGTGAAT
AGAGTTAGGCAGGGATATTCACCATTATCGTTTCAGACCCACCTCCCAACCCCGAGGGGACCCAGAGAGG
GCCTATTTCCCATGATTCCTTCATATTTGCATATACGATACAAGGCTGTTAGAGAGATAATTAGAATTAA
TTTGACTGTAAACACAAAGATATTAGTACAAAATACGTGACGTAGAAAGTAATAATTTCTTGGGTAGTTT
GCAGTTTTAAAATTATGTTTTAAAATGGACTATCATATGCTTACCGTAACTTGAAAGTATTTCGATTTCT
TGGCTTTATATATCTTGTGGAAAGGACGAAACACCGAACAGGATGACACAACAGAAGTTTTAGAGCTAGA
AATAGCAAGTTAAAATAAGGCTAGTCCGTTATCAACTTGAAAAAGTGGCACCGAGTCGGTGCTTTTTTAA
GCTTGGCGTAACTAGATCTTGAGACAAATGGCAGTATTCATCCACAATTTTAAAAGAAAAGGGGGGATTG
GGGGGTACAGTGCAGGGGAAAGAATAGTAGACATAATAGCAACAGACATACAAACTAAAGAATTACAAAA
ACAAATTACAAAAATTCAAAATTTTCGGGTTTATTACAGGGACAGCAGAGATCCACTTTGGCGCCGGCTC
GAGGGGG
