>Addgene plasmid #76137 | IP6K1 gRNA (BRDN0001148869) | depositor partial sequence | sequence record 143597 | Target Sequence
AACAGGATGACACAACAGAA
