>Addgene plasmid #76137 | IP6K1 gRNA (BRDN0001148869) | addgene partial sequence | sequence record 185257 | hU6-F
AGAAAGTAATAATTTCTTGGGTAGTTTGCAGTTTTAAAATTATGTTTTAAAATGGACTATCATATGCTTA
CCGTAACTTGAAAGTATTTCGATTTCTTGGCTTTATATATCTTGTGGAAAGGACGAAACACCGAACAGGA
TGACACAACAGAAGTTTTAGAGCTAGAAATAGCAAGTTAAAATAAGGCTAGTCCGTTATCAACTTGAAAA
AGTGGCACCGAGTCGGTGCTTTTTTAAGCTTGGCGTAACTAGATCTTGAGACAAATGGCAGTATTCATCC
ACAATTTTAAAAGAAAAGGGGGGATTGGGGGGTACAGTGCAGGGGAAAGAATAGTAGACATAATAGCAAC
AGACATACAAACTAAAGAATTACAAAAACAAATTACAAAAATTCAAAATTTTCGGGTTTATTACAGGGAC
AGCAGAGATCCACTTTGGCGCCGGCTCGAGGGGGCCCGGGTGCAAAGATGGATAAAGTTTTAAACAGAGA
GGAATCTTTGCAGCTAATGGACCTTCTAGGTCTTGAAAGGAGTGGGAATTGGCTCCGGTGCCCGTCAGTG
GGCAGAGCGC
